Addgene plasmid #115069: AT5G49780 X065_pECIA2
Purpose: Bait vector AT5G49780 X065_pECIA2 should be used with prey vector AT5G49780 X065_pECIA14.
Depositing lab: Youssef Belkhadir. Depositing organization: Gregor Mendel Institute of Molecular Plant Biology. Publication: An extracellular network of Arabidopsis leucine-rich repeat receptor kinases. Smakowska-Luzan E, Mott GA, Parys K, Stegmann M, Howton TC, Layeghifard M, Neuhold J, Lehner A, Kong J, Grunwald K, Weinberger N, Satbhai SB, Mayer D, Busch W, Madalinski M, Stolt-Bergner P, Provart NJ, Mukhtar MS, Zipfel C, Desveaux D, Guttman DS, Belkhadir Y. Nature. 2018 Jan 18;553(7688):342-346. doi: 10.1038/nature25184. Epub 2018 Jan 10. PubMed 29320478.
Backbone
  Vector backbone: pECIA2
  Backbone manufacturer: Chris Garcia (Addgene plasmid # 47032)
  Vector type: Insect Expression
Growth in bacteria
  Bacterial resistance: Ampicillin, 100 μg/mL
  Growth temperature: 37°C
  Growth strain: DH5alpha
  Copy number: High Copy
Gene/Insert
  Gene/Insert name: AT5G49780
  Species: A. thaliana (mustard weed)
  Entrez Gene: AT5G49780 (a.k.a. AT5G49780, K2I5.15, K2I5_15)
  Promoter: Metallothionein (Copper-Inducible)
  Tag / fusion protein: Fc, V5 and hexahistidine tags (C terminal on backbone)
  Cloning method: Ligation Independent Cloning
Terms and licenses: Academic/Nonprofit Terms; Industry Terms: Not Available to Industry
Depositor comments: Plasmid for secreted expression in Drosophila cell culture by induction via CuSO4. Insert is an extracellular domain of indicated LRR-RK, C-terminally tagged with Fc, V5 and hexahistidine tags. Insert Protein Sequence: SLNSNKFNGTIPASIGLLSKLYWFDIADNQIEGKLPVSDGASLPGLDMLLQTKHFHFGKNKLSGDIPEKLFSANMTLKHLLFDGNLLTGEIPQSLSLVKTLTVLRLDRNRLSGEIPPSLNNLTNLQELYLSDNKFTGSLPSLTSLTSLSTLAVSNNRLTSSQISSWISLLPTSLATLRMAGLQLQGPIPTSLFSLPELQTVILKRNWLNETLDFGTNKSQNLDFVDLQYNDITEYIKQPANKGSSRIVILANNPVCPEVGNPPNEYCIEVEHNSSYSSPKNTCGRCSGEDREPIPTTCRCVYPITGTLTFRSPSFSGYSNNDTFENLRLNLTGFFENRNYTVDSVAIRNIREDEDDHYLLIDLSLFPYKQDRFNETGMDSVISRFSTQTYKPPNTFGPYIFKANKYNKFPAGGSNS
How to cite: AT5G49780 X065_pECIA2 was a gift from Youssef Belkhadir (Addgene plasmid # 115069 ; http://n2t.net/addgene:115069 ; RRID:Addgene_115069)
