[The description below was written by a language model from this plasmid's Addgene catalogue record and pLannotate feature annotations shown in this document.]
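Description:
AT5G49780 X065_pECIA2 is an insect-cell expression plasmid built on the pECIA2 backbone, designed for secreted production of a plant receptor ectodomain in Drosophila cell culture. It is maintained in E. coli as a high-copy plasmid through a ColE1/pUC-type origin and selected with ampicillin via the β-lactamase gene. The remaining bacterial annotations (lac promoter and operator, CAP site, and fragments of lacZα, lacI, rop and bom) are backbone remnants with no apparent role in the payload.

The expression cassette is driven by the Drosophila metallothionein promoter, which is switched on by adding copper sulfate. Downstream lies the Drosophila BiP signal sequence, which routes the product into the secretory pathway. It is followed by the extracellular domain of the Arabidopsis thaliana leucine-rich repeat receptor kinase encoded by AT5G49780, inserted by ligation-independent cloning. The automated annotation labels this region as a fragment of HPCA1, a different Arabidopsis LRR receptor kinase, so this is probably a homology match rather than the true identity of the insert. The ectodomain is fused at its C terminus to a human IgG1 Fc region and a V5 epitope. The record also lists a hexahistidine tag, although it is not separately annotated in the feature table. An SV40 polyadenylation signal is annotated downstream of the cassette, on the opposite strand in the generated table.

The plasmid serves as the "bait" in an extracellular interaction assay and is meant to be paired with the matching prey construct in pECIA14. It belongs to a collection used to map interactions among the extracellular domains of Arabidopsis LRR receptor kinases.
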