Features (pLannotate 1.2.2; 18 found; start..end, strand, type, name):
     23..449     +  promoter       MT promoter: Drosophila metallothionein promoter
    467..520     +  sig_peptide    BiP signal sequence: Drosophila BiP signal sequence
    629..1747    +  CDS            HPCA1 (fragment): HPCA1_ARATH - Experimental evidence at protein level: Swiss-Prot protein existence level 1. Leucine-rich repeat receptor protein kinase that acts as sensor of extracellular hydrogen peroxide (PubMed:32076270). Required for intracellular calcium influx in response to extracellular hydrogen peroxide (PubMed:32076270). Mediates hydrogen peroxide-induced activation of calcium channels in guard cells and is required for stomatal closure (PubMed:32076270). From Arabidopsis thaliana (Mouse-ear cress).
   1667..2479    +  CDS            IGHG1 (fragment): IGHG1_HUMAN - Experimental evidence at protein level: Swiss-Prot protein existence level 1. Constant region of immunoglobulin heavy chains. Immunoglobulins, also known as antibodies, are membrane-bound or secreted glycoproteins produced by B lymphocytes. In the recognition phase of humoral immunity, the membrane-bound immunoglobulins serve as receptors which, upon binding of a specific antigen, trigger the clonal expansion and differentiation of B lymphocytes into immunoglobulins- secreting plasma cells. Secreted immunoglobulins mediate the effector phase of humoral immunity, which results in
   2498..2539    +  CDS            V5 tag: epitope tag from simian virus 5
   2639..2773    -  polyA_signal   SV40 poly(A) signal: SV40 polyadenylation signal
   2796..2880    -  CDS            large T antigen (fragment): large T antigen from SV40 (simian virus 40)
   2880..2904    +  misc_feature   MCS (fragment): pUC18/19 multiple cloning site
   2941..2957    -  protein_bind   lac operator: The lac repressor binds to the lac operator to inhibit transcription in E. coli. This inhibition can be relieved by adding lactose or isopropyl-β-D-thiogalactopyranoside (IPTG). lac repressor encoded by lacI
   2965..2995    -  promoter       lac promoter: promoter for the E. coli lac operon
   3010..3031    -  protein_bind   CAP binding site: CAP binding activates transcription in the presence of cAMP. E. coli catabolite activator protein
   3044..3136    -  CDS            lacI (fragment): lac repressor; lacI; The lac repressor binds to the lac operator to inhibit transcription in E. coli. This inhibition can be relieved by adding lactose or isopropyl-β-D-thiogalactopyranoside (IPTG).
   3319..3907    -  rep_origin     ori: high-copy-number ColE1/pMB1/pBR322/pUC origin of replication
   4078..4938    -  CDS            AmpR: β-lactamase; bla; confers resistance to ampicillin, carbenicillin, and related antibiotics
   4939..5043    -  promoter       AmpR promoter: bla
   5138..5173    +  CDS            rop (fragment): Rop protein, which maintains plasmids at low copy number; rop
   5275..5374    +  misc_feature   bom (fragment): basis of mobility region from pBR322
   5380..21      -  CDS            lacZα (fragment) (across the origin): LacZα fragment of β-galactosidase; lacZ fragment
>Addgene plasmid #115069 | AT5G49780 X065_pECIA2 | addgene full sequence | sequence record 297049 | Addgene NGS Result
GTAAAACGACGGCCAGTGAATTAATTCGTTGCAGGACAGGATGTGGTGCCCGATGTGACTAGCTCTTTGC
TGCAGGCCGTCCTATCCTCTGGTTCCGATAAGAGACCCAGAACTCCGGCCCCCCACCGCCCACCGCCACC
CCCATACATATGTGGTACGCAAGTAAGAGTGCCTGCGCATGCCCCATGTGCCCCACCAAGAGCTTTGCAT
CCCATACAAGTCCCCAAAGTGGAGAACCGAACCAATTCTTCGCGGGCAGAACAAAAGCTTCTGCACACGT
CTCCACTCGAATTTGGAGCCGGCCGGCGTGTGCAAAAGAGGTGAATCGAACGAAAGACCCGTGTGTAAAG
CCGCGTTTCCAAAATGTATAAAACCGAGAGCATCTGGCCAATGTGCATCAGTTGTGGTCAGCAGCAAAAT
CAAGTGAATCATCTCAGTGCAACTAAAGGGGGGATCCGATCTCAATATGAAGTTATGCATATTACTGGCC
GTCGTGGCCTTTGTTGGCCTCTCGCTCGGGTCCTTGAATTCAAATAAATTTAATGGAACGATTCCGGCTT
CCATTGGCCTGTTATCGAAACTATATTGGTTTGATATAGCTGACAATCAGATAGAAGGAAAGCTTCCAGT
TTCTGATGGGGCTTCTTTACCTGGACTTGATATGCTTCTTCAAACTAAGCATTTTCATTTTGGAAAAAAC
AAGCTTTCTGGTGATATCCCTGAAAAGCTATTCAGTGCCAACATGACTTTAAAACATTTGCTATTCGATG
GAAACCTACTAACCGGTGAAATCCCACAAAGCCTCAGCCTTGTTAAAACATTGACGGTGTTACGCCTTGA
TAGGAATAGACTAAGTGGAGAAATTCCTCCAAGTCTTAATAATCTCACAAATCTTCAAGAACTGTACTTG
TCCGACAACAAATTTACCGGTAGTCTTCCAAGTTTAACCAGCTTGACCAGTCTCTCCACATTAGCTGTCA
GCAATAACCGATTAACTTCCTCACAAATTTCATCATGGATCTCATTATTACCGACTTCCTTGGCAACATT
AAGGATGGCAGGGCTCCAACTTCAAGGTCCAATACCAACCTCCCTCTTCAGTCTTCCTGAATTGCAGACT
GTTATCCTAAAGCGTAACTGGCTAAACGAAACACTAGACTTCGGTACCAACAAGAGCCAAAACCTAGATT
TTGTGGATTTACAATATAATGACATAACAGAGTATATTAAACAACCAGCTAATAAAGGAAGCAGCAGGAT
AGTAATCTTGGCAAATAATCCAGTGTGCCCCGAGGTAGGGAACCCACCAAATGAATACTGCATAGAAGTC
GAACACAATTCCTCATATTCTTCCCCTAAGAACACATGTGGTCGTTGTAGTGGTGAGGACAGGGAACCCA
TTCCCACCACGTGCCGTTGTGTGTATCCAATCACAGGAACACTCACTTTTAGGTCACCTTCCTTCTCAGG
GTATTCCAACAACGATACATTCGAGAACCTCAGGCTAAACCTAACTGGTTTCTTTGAGAATAGAAATTAT
ACAGTGGATTCTGTGGCCATAAGAAACATAAGAGAAGATGAAGATGATCATTATCTTCTAATAGATCTCT
CTCTCTTTCCATATAAACAAGACAGATTTAATGAGACGGGAATGGATAGTGTTATTTCCAGGTTTAGCAC
ACAGACTTATAAGCCTCCTAATACCTTTGGCCCTTACATATTCAAAGCCAATAAGTACAATAAGTTCCCT
GCAGGAGGTTCAAACTCGCTGGAGGTGCTGTTCCAGGGACCAGGGAGCGACAAAACTCACACATGCCCAC
CGTGCCCAGCACCTGAACTCCTGGGGGGACCGTCAGTCTTCCTCTTCCCCCCAAAACCCAAGGACACCCT
CATGATCTCCCGGACCCCTGAGGTCACATGCGTGGTGGTGGACGTGAGCCACGAAGACCCTGAGGTCAAG
TTCAACTGGTACGTGGACGGCGTGGAGGTGCATAATGCCAAGACAAAGCCGCGGGAGGAGCAGTACAACA
GCACGTACCGTGTGGTCAGCGTCCTCACCGTCCTGCACCAGGACTGGCTGAATGGCAAGGAGTACAAGTG
CAAGGTCTCCAACAAAGCCCTCCCAGCCCCCATCGAGAAAACCATCTCCAAAGCCAAAGGGCAGCCCCGA
GAACCACAGGTGTACACCCTGCCCCCATCCCGGGAGGAGATGACCAAGAACCAGGTCAGCCTGACCTGCC
TGGTCAAAGGCTTCTATCCCAGCGACATCGCCGTGGAGTGGGAGAGCAATGGGCAGCCGGAGAACAACTA
CAAGACCACGCCTCCCGTGCTGGACTCCGACGGCTCCTTCTTCCTCTACAGCAAGCTCACCGTGGACAAG
AGCAGGTGGCAGCAGGGGAACGTCTTCTCATGCTCCGTGATGCATGAGGGTCTGCACAACCACTACACGC
AGAAGAGCCTCTCCCTGTCTCCGGGTAAATCTAGAGGGCCCTTCGAAGGTAAGCCTATCCCTAACCCTCT
CCTCGGTCTCGATTCTACGCGTACCGGTCATCATCACCATCACCATTGAGTTTAAACCCGCTGATCAGCC
TCGACTGTGCCTTCTAAGGCCTGAGCTCGCTGATCAGCCTCGATCGAGGATCCAGACATGATAAGATACA
TTGATGAGTTTGGACAAACCACAACTAGAATGCAGTGAAAAAAATGCTTTATTTGTGAAATTTGTGATGC
TATTGCTTTATTTGTAACCATTATAAGCTGCAATAAACAAGTTAACAACAACAATTGCATTCATTTTATG
TTTCAGGTTCAGGGGGAGGTGTGGGAGGTTTTTTAAAGCAAGTAAAACCTCTACAAATGTGGTATGGCTG
ATTATGATCAGTCGACCTGCAGGCATGCAAGCTTGGCGTAATCATGGTCATAGCTGTTTCCTGTGTGAAA
TTGTTATCCGCTCACAATTCCACACAACATACGAGCCGGAAGCATAAAGTGTAAAGCCTGGGGTGCCTAA
TGAGTGAGCTAACTCACATTAATTGCGTTGCGCTCACTGCCCGCTTTCCAGTCGGGAAACCTGTCGTGCC
AGCTGCATTAATGAATCGGCCAACGCGCGGGGAGAGGCGGTTTGCGTATTGGGCGCTCTTCCGCTTCCTC
GCTCACTGACTCGCTGCGCTCGGTCGTTCGGCTGCGGCGAGCGGTATCAGCTCACTCAAAGGCGGTAATA
CGGTTATCCACAGAATCAGGGGATAACGCAGGAAAGAACATGTGAGCAAAAGGCCAGCAAAAGGCCAGGA
ACCGTAAAAAGGCCGCGTTGCTGGCGTTTTTCCATAGGCTCCGCCCCCCTGACGAGCATCACAAAAATCG
ACGCTCAAGTCAGAGGTGGCGAAACCCGACAGGACTATAAAGATACCAGGCGTTTCCCCCTGGAAGCTCC
CTCGTGCGCTCTCCTGTTCCGACCCTGCCGCTTACCGGATACCTGTCCGCCTTTCTCCCTTCGGGAAGCG
TGGCGCTTTCTCATAGCTCACGCTGTAGGTATCTCAGTTCGGTGTAGGTCGTTCGCTCCAAGCTGGGCTG
TGTGCACGAACCCCCCGTTCAGCCCGACCGCTGCGCCTTATCCGGTAACTATCGTCTTGAGTCCAACCCG
GTAAGACACGACTTATCGCCACTGGCAGCAGCCACTGGTAACAGGATTAGCAGAGCGAGGTATGTAGGCG
GTGCTACAGAGTTCTTGAAGTGGTGGCCTAACTACGGCTACACTAGAAGAACAGTATTTGGTATCTGCGC
TCTGCTGAAGCCAGTTACCTTCGGAAAAAGAGTTGGTAGCTCTTGATCCGGCAAACAAACCACCGCTGGT
AGCGGTGGTTTTTTTGTTTGCAAGCAGCAGATTACGCGCAGAAAAAAAGGATCTCAAGAAGATCCTTTGA
TCTTTTCTACGGGGTCTGACGCTCAGTGGAACGAAAACTCACGTTAAGGGATTTTGGTCATGAGATTATC
AAAAAGGATCTTCACCTAGATCCTTTTAAATTAAAAATGAAGTTTTAAATCAATCTAAAGTATATATGAG
TAAACTTGGTCTGACAGTTACCAATGCTTAATCAGTGAGGCACCTATCTCAGCGATCTGTCTATTTCGTT
CATCCATAGTTGCCTGACTCCCCGTCGTGTAGATAACTACGATACGGGAGGGCTTACCATCTGGCCCCAG
TGCTGCAATGATACCGCGAGACCCACGCTCACCGGCTCCAGATTTATCAGCAATAAACCAGCCAGCCGGA
AGGGCCGAGCGCAGAAGTGGTCCTGCAACTTTATCCGCCTCCATCCAGTCTATTAATTGTTGCCGGGAAG
CTAGAGTAAGTAGTTCGCCAGTTAATAGTTTGCGCAACGTTGTTGCCATTGCTACAGGCATCGTGGTGTC
ACGCTCGTCGTTTGGTATGGCTTCATTCAGCTCCGGTTCCCAACGATCAAGGCGAGTTACATGATCCCCC
ATGTTGTGCAAAAAAGCGGTTAGCTCCTTCGGTCCTCCGATCGTTGTCAGAAGTAAGTTGGCCGCAGTGT
TATCACTCATGGTTATGGCAGCACTGCATAATTCTCTTACTGTCATGCCATCCGTAAGATGCTTTTCTGT
GACTGGTGAGTACTCAACCAAGTCATTCTGAGAATAGTGTATGCGGCGACCGAGTTGCTCTTGCCCGGCG
TCAATACGGGATAATACCGCGCCACATAGCAGAACTTTAAAAGTGCTCATCATTGGAAAACGTTCTTCGG
GGCGAAAACTCTCAAGGATCTTACCGCTGTTGAGATCCAGTTCGATGTAACCCACTCGTGCACCCAACTG
ATCTTCAGCATCTTTTACTTTCACCAGCGTTTCTGGGTGAGCAAAAACAGGAAGGCAAAATGCCGCAAAA
AAGGGAATAAGGGCGACACGGAAATGTTGAATACTCATACTCTTCCTTTTTCAATATTATTGAAGCATTT
ATCAGGGTTATTGTCTCATGAGCGGATACATATTTGAATGTATTTAGAAAAATAAACAAATAGGGGTTCC
GCGCACATTTCCCCGAAAAGTGCCACCTGACGTCTAAGAAACCATTATTATCATGACATTAACCTATAAA
AATAGGCGTATCACGAGGCCCTTTCGTCTCGCGCGTTTCGGTGATGACGGTGAAAACCTCTGACACATGC
AGCTCCCGGAGACGGTCACAGCTTGTCTGTAAGCGGATGCCGGGAGCAGACAAGCCCGTCAGGGCGCGTC
AGCGGGTGTTGGCGGGTGTCGGGGCTGGCTTAACTATGCGGCATCAGAGCAGATTGTACTGAGAGTGCAC
CATATGCGGTGTGAAATACCGCACAGATGCGTAAGGAGAAAATACCGCATCAGGCGCCATTCGCCATTCA
GGCTGCGCAACTGTTGGGAAGGGCGATCGGTGCGGGCCTCTTCGCTATTACGCCAGCTGGCGAAAGGGGG
ATGTGCTGCAAGGCGATTAAGTTGGGTAACGCCAGGGTTTTCCCAGTCACGACGTT
